>Addgene plasmid #100672 | YCe1759 HC_Kan_CAGp_p3 | addgene full sequence | sequence record 192934 | Addgene NGS Result
TTGATTGCAGTCCAGTTACGCTGGAGTCTGAGGCTCGTCCTGAATGATATCAAGCTTGAATTCGTACGTC
TCGGACTGGATCTGATATCATCGTCGACATTGATTATTGACTAGTTATTAATAGTAATCAATTACGGGGT
CATTAGTTCATAGCCCATATATGGAGTTCCGCGTTACATAACTTACGGTAAATGGCCCGCCTGGCTGACC
GCCCAACGACCCCCGCCCATTGACGTCAATAATGACGTATGTTCCCATAGTAACGCCAATAGGGACTTTC
CATTGACGTCAATGGGTGGAGTATTTACGGTAAACTGCCCACTTGGCAGTACATCAAGTGTATCATATGC
CAAGTACGCCCCCTATTGACGTCAATGACGGTAAATGGCCCGCCTGGCATTATGCCCAGTACATGACCTT
ATGGGACTTTCCTACTTGGCAGTACATCTACGTATTAGTCATCGCTATTACCATGGTCGAGGTGAGCCCC
ACGTTCTGCTTCACTCTCCCCATCTCCCCCCCCTCCCCACCCCCAATTTTGTATTTATTTATTTTTTAAT
TATTTTGTGCAGCGATGGGGGCGGGGGGGGGGGGGGCGCGCGCCAGGCGGGGCGGGGCGGGGCGAGGGGC
GGGGCGGGGCGAGGCGGAGAGGTGCGGCGGCAGCCAATCAGAGCGGCGCGCTCCGAAAGTTTCCTTTTAT
GGCGAGGCGGCGGCGGCGGCGGCCCTATAAAAAGCGAAGCGCGCGGCGGGCGGGAGTCGCTGCGTTGGGA
CCGAGACGAATTCTCTAGATATCGCTCAATACTGACCATTTAAATCATACCTGACCTCCATAGCAGAAAG
TCAAAAGCCTCCGACCGGAGGCTTTTGACTTGATCGGCACGTAAGAGGTTCCAACTTTCACCATAATGAA
ATAAGATCACTACCGGGCGTATTTTTTGAGTTATCGAGATTTTCAGGAGCTAAGGAAGCTAAAATGAGCC
ATATTCAACGGGAAACGTCTTGCTCGAGGCCGCGATTAAATTCCAACATGGATGCTGATTTATATGGGTA
TAAATGGGCTCGCGATAATGTCGGGCAATCAGGTGCGACAATCTATCGATTGTATGGGAAGCCCGATGCG
CCAGAGTTGTTTCTGAAACATGGCAAAGGTAGCGTTGCCAATGATGTTACAGATGAGATGGTCAGGCTAA
ACTGGCTGACGGAATTTATGCCTCTTCCGACCATCAAGCATTTTATCCGTACTCCTGATGATGCATGGTT
ACTCACCACTGCGATCCCAGGGAAAACAGCATTCCAGGTATTAGAAGAATATCCTGATTCAGGTGAAAAT
ATTGTTGATGCGCTGGCAGTGTTCCTGCGCCGGTTGCATTCGATTCCTGTTTGTAATTGTCCTTTTAACG
GCGATCGCGTATTTCGTCTCGCTCAGGCGCAATCACGAATGAATAACGGTTTGGTTGGTGCGAGTGATTT
TGATGACGAGCGTAATGGCTGGCCTGTTGAACAAGTCTGGAAAGAAATGCATAAGCTTTTGCCATTCTCA
CCGGATTCAGTCGTCACTCATGGTGATTTCTCACTTGATAACCTTATTTTTGACGAGGGGAAATTAATAG
GTTGTATTGATGTTGGACGAGTCGGAATCGCAGACCGATACCAGGATCTTGCCATCCTATGGAACTGCCT
CGGTGAGTTTTCTCCTTCATTACAGAAACGGCTTTTTCAAAAATATGGTATTGATAATCCTGATATGAAT
AAATTGCAGTTTCACTTGATGCTCGATGAGTTTTTCTGAGGGCCCAAATGTAATCACCTGGCTCACCTTC
GGGTGGGCCTTTCTGCGTTGCTGGCGTTTTTCCATAGGCTCCGCCCCCCTGACGAGCATCACAAAAATCG
ATGCTCAAGTCAGAGGTGGCGAAACCCGACAGGACTATAAAGATACCAGGCGTTTCCCCCTGGAAGCTCC
CTCGTGCGCTCTCCTGTTCCGACCCTGCCGCTTACCGGATACCTGTCCGCCTTTCTCCCTTCGGGAAGCG
TGGCGCTTTCTCATAGCTCACGCTGTAGGTATCTCAGTTCGGTGTAGGTCGTTCGCTCCAAGCTGGGCTG
TGTGCACGAACCCCCCGTTCAGCCCGACCGCTGCGCCTTATCCGGTAACTATCGTCTTGAGTCCAACCCG
GTAAGACACGACTTATCGCCACTGGCAGCAGCCACTGGTAACAGGATTAGCAGAGCGAGGTATGTAGGCG
GTGCTACAGAGTTCTTGAAGTGGTGGCCTAACTACGGCTACACTAGAAGAACAGTATTTGGTATCTGCGC
TCTGCTGAAGCCAGTTACCTCGGAAAAAGAGTTGGTAGCTCTTGATCCGGCAAACAAACCACCGCTGGTA
GCGGTGGTTTTTTTGTTTGCAAGCAGCAGATTACGCGCAGAAAAAAAGGATCTCAAGAAGATCCTTTGAT
TTTCTACCGAAGAAAGGCCCACCCGTGAAGGTGAGCCAGTGAG
Features (pLannotate 1.2.2; 8 found; start..end, strand, type, name):
     96..475     +  enhancer       CMV enhancer: human cytomegalovirus immediate early enhancer
    477..752     +  promoter       chicken β-actin promoter: No description available
    839..870     +  terminator     tonB terminator: bidirectional E. coli tonB-P14 transcription terminator
    871..973     +  promoter       cat promoter: promoter of the E. coli cat gene encoding chloramphenicol acetyltransferase
    974..1787    +  CDS            KanR (fragment): aminoglycoside phosphotransferase; aph(3')-Ia; confers resistance to kanamycin in bacteria or G418 (Geneticin®) in eukaryotes
   1810..1837    +  terminator     T7Te terminator: phage T7 early transcription terminator
   1849..2436    -  rep_origin     ori: high-copy-number ColE1/pMB1/pBR322/pUC origin of replication
   2458..2487    -  terminator     T3Te terminator: phage T3 early transcription terminator
