[The description below was written by a language model from this plasmid's Addgene catalogue record and pLannotate feature annotations shown in this document.]
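Description:
YCe1759 HC_Kan_CAGp_p3 is a synthetic-biology part plasmid from the EMMA (Extensible Mammalian Modular Assembly) toolkit, built on the pSMART HC_Kan backbone. It is a small (about 2.5 kb) bacterial storage vector rather than an expression vector in its own right. It is propagated in E. coli from a high-copy ColE1/pUC-type origin and selected with kanamycin through an aph(3')-Ia aminoglycoside phosphotransferase gene, annotated as a KanR fragment and driven by the cat promoter. The backbone also carries several transcription terminators (tonB, T7Te and T3Te) flanking the marker, origin and cloning region. These terminators insulate the insert from read-through transcription, which helps keep cloned parts stable.

The payload is the CAG promoter, a strong synthetic constitutive promoter for mammalian cells. In the annotated sequence it appears as the human cytomegalovirus immediate-early enhancer immediately followed by the chicken β-actin promoter. No chimeric intron or other downstream element is annotated, and only a short unannotated stretch lies between the promoter and the tonB terminator, so the part seems to be a compact form of CAG. The record classes it as a constitutive promoter part for position 3 of the EMMA assembly scheme, in which standardised parts, each assigned a fixed position, are combined in a defined order to build mammalian expression vectors. Its use is therefore as a donor of the CAG promoter module, placed upstream of a coding sequence chosen from other toolkit parts. The cloning sites used to insert the part are recorded as unknown, and the sites or overhangs that release it during assembly are not annotated in the feature table.
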