Addgene plasmid #100672: YCe1759 HC_Kan_CAGp_p3
Purpose: part designed to occupy position 3 of EMMA. Functional category: Constitutional promoter
Depositing lab: Yizhi Cai. Depositing organization: University of Edinburgh. Publication: EMMA: An Extensible Mammalian Modular Assembly Toolkit for the Rapid Design and Production of Diverse Expression Vectors. Martella A, Matjusaitis M, Auxillos J, Pollard SM, Cai Y. ACS Synth Biol. 2017 Apr 24. doi: 10.1021/acssynbio.7b00016. PubMed 28418644.
Backbone
  Vector backbone: pSMART HC_Kan
  Vector type: Synthetic Biology
Growth in bacteria
  Bacterial resistance: Kanamycin, 50 μg/mL
  Growth temperature: 37°C
  Growth strain: DH5alpha
  Copy number: High Copy
Gene/Insert
  Gene/Insert name: CAG promoter
  Species: Synthetic
  Cloning method: Restriction Enzyme; 5′ cloning site Unknown (unknown if destroyed); 3′ cloning site Unknown (unknown if destroyed)
Terms and licenses: Academic/Nonprofit Terms; Industry Terms: Not Available to Industry
Depositor comments: CAGp constitutive promoter
How to cite: YCe1759 HC_Kan_CAGp_p3 was a gift from Yizhi Cai (Addgene plasmid # 100672 ; http://n2t.net/addgene:100672 ; RRID:Addgene_100672)
